>Addgene plasmid #209348 | pMal-mRuby3 | addgene full sequence | sequence record 419546 | Addgene NGS Result
CGACACCATCGAATGGTGCAAAACCTTTCGCGGTATGGCATGATAGCGCCCGGAAGAGAGTCAATTCAGG
GTGGTGAATGTGAAACCAGTAACGTTATACGATGTCGCAGAGTATGCCGGTGTCTCTTATCAGACCGTTT
CCCGCGTGGTGAACCAGGCCAGCCACGTTTCTGCGAAAACGCGGGAAAAAGTGGAAGCGGCGATGGCGGA
GCTGAATTACATTCCCAACCGCGTGGCACAACAACTGGCGGGCAAACAGTCGTTGCTGATTGGCGTTGCC
ACCTCCAGTCTGGCCCTGCACGCGCCGTCGCAAATTGTCGCGGCGATTAAATCTCGCGCCGATCAACTGG
GTGCCAGCGTGGTGGTGTCGATGGTAGAACGAAGCGGCGTCGAAGCCTGTAAAGCGGCGGTGCACAATCT
TCTCGCGCAACGCGTCAGTGGGCTGATCATTAACTATCCGCTGGATGACCAGGATGCCATTGCTGTGGAA
GCTGCCTGCACTAATGTTCCGGCGTTATTTCTTGATGTCTCTGACCAGACACCCATCAACAGTATTATTT
TCTCCCATGAAGACGGTACGCGACTGGGCGTGGAGCATCTGGTCGCATTGGGTCACCAGCAAATCGCGCT
GTTAGCGGGCCCATTAAGTTCTGTCTCGGCGCGTCTGCGTCTGGCTGGCTGGCATAAATATCTCACTCGC
AATCAAATTCAGCCGATAGCGGAACGGGAAGGCGACTGGAGTGCCATGTCCGGTTTTCAACAAACCATGC
AAATGCTGAATGAGGGCATCGTTCCCACTGCGATGCTGGTTGCCAACGATCAGATGGCGCTGGGCGCAAT
GCGCGCCATTACCGAGTCCGGGCTGCGCGTTGGTGCGGATATTTCGGTAGTGGGATACGACGATACCGAA
GACAGCTCATGTTATATCCCGCCGTTAACCACCATCAAACAGGATTTTCGCCTGCTGGGGCAAACCAGCG
TGGACCGCTTGCTGCAACTCTCTCAGGGCCAGGCGGTGAAGGGCAATCAGCTGTTGCCCGTCTCACTGGT
GAAAAGAAAAACCACCCTGGCGCCCAATACACAAACCGCCTCTCCCCGCGCGTTGGCCGATTCATTAATG
CAGCTGGCACGACAGGTTTCCCGACTGGAAAGCGGGCAGTGAGCGCAACGCAATTAATGTAAGTTAGCTC
ACTCATTAGGCACAATTCTCATGTTTGACAGCTTATCATCGACTGCACGGTGCACCAATGCTTCTGGCGT
CAGGCAGCCATCGGAAGCTGTGGTATGGCTGTGCAGGTCGTAAATCACTGCATAATTCGTGTCGCTCAAG
GCGCACTCCCGTTCTGGATAATGTTTTTTGCGCCGACATCATAACGGTTCTGGCAAATATTCTGAAATGA
GCTGTTGACAATTAATCATCGGCTCGTATAATGTGTGGAATTGTGAGCGGATAACAATTTCACACAGGAA
ACAGCCAGTCCGTTTAGGTGTTTTCACGAGCAATTGACCAACAAGGACCATAGATTATGAAAATCCACCA
TCACCACCACCACGAAGAAGGTAAACTGGTAATCTGGATTAACGGCGATAAAGGCTATAACGGTCTCGCT
GAAGTCGGTAAGAAATTCGAGAAAGATACCGGAATTAAAGTCACCGTTGAGCATCCGGATAAACTGGAAG
AGAAATTCCCACAGGTTGCGGCAACTGGCGATGGCCCTGACATTATCTTCTGGGCACACGACCGCTTTGG
TGGCTACGCTCAATCTGGCCTGTTGGCTGAAATCACCCCGGACAAAGCGTTCCAGGACAAGCTGTATCCG
TTTACCTGGGATGCCGTACGTTACAACGGCAAGCTGATTGCTTACCCGATCGCTGTTGAAGCGTTATCGC
TGATTTATAACAAAGATCTGCTGCCGAACCCGCCAAAAACCTGGGAAGAGATCCCGGCGCTGGATAAAGA
ACTGAAAGCGAAAGGTAAGAGCGCGCTGATGTTCAACCTGCAAGAACCGTACTTCACCTGGCCGCTGATT
GCTGCTGACGGGGGTTATGCGTTCAAGTATGAAAACGGCAAGTACGACATTAAAGACGTGGGCGTGGATA
ACGCTGGCGCGAAAGCGGGTCTGACCTTCCTGGTTGACCTGATTAAAAACAAACACATGAATGCAGACAC
CGATTACTCCATCGCAGAAGCAGCCTTTAATAAAGGCGAAACAGCGATGACCATCAACGGCCCGTGGGCA
TGGTCCAACATCGACACCAGCAAAGTGAATTATGGTGTAACGGTACTGCCGACCTTCAAGGGTCAACCAT
CCAAACCGTTCGTTGGCGTGCTGAGCGCAGGTATTAACGCCGCCAGTCCGAACAAAGAGCTGGCAAAAGA
GTTCCTCGAAAACTATCTGCTGACTGATGAAGGTCTGGAAGCGGTTAATAAAGACAAACCGCTGGGTGCC
GTAGCGCTGAAGTCTTACGAGGAAGAGTTGGTGAAAGATCCGCGTATTGCCGCCACTATGGAAAACGCCC
AGAAAGGTGAAATCATGCCGAACATCCCGCAGATGTCCGCTTTCTGGTATGCCGTGCGTACTGCGGTGAT
CAACGCCGCCAGCGGTCGTCAGACTGTCGATGAAGCCCTGAAAGACGCGCAGACTAATTCGAGCTCGAAC
AACAACAACAATAACAATAACAACAACCTCGGGGAGAACCTGTACTTCCAGATGCTGATGGGCGGCCGCG
ATATCGTCGACGGATCCGAATTCCCTGCAGGTAATCTGGAAGTGCTGTTTCAGGGCCCGATGGTGAGCAA
AGGCGAAGAATTAATCAAAGAAAACATGCGTATGAAAGTGGTTATGGAAGGTAGCGTGAACGGCCATCAG
TTTAAATGCACCGGCGAAGGTGAAGGCCGTCCGTATGAAGGCGTGCAGACCATGCGCATTAAAGTGATTG
AAGGGGGTCCGCTGCCGTTTGCGTTTGATATTCTGGCGACCAGCTTCATGTATGGCAGCCGTACCTTTAT
TAAATATCCGGCGGATATTCCGGATTTCTTCAAACAGAGCTTTCCGGAAGGCTTTACCTGGGAACGCGTG
ACCCGTTATGAAGATGGCGGCGTGGTTACCGTGACCCAGGATACCAGCCTGGAAGATGGCGAACTGGTTT
ATAACGTTAAAGTGCGCGGCGTGAACTTTCCGAGCAACGGCCCGGTTATGCAGAAAAAAACCAAAGGCTG
GGAACCGAACACCGAAATGATGTACCCGGCGGATGGCGGCCTGCGCGGCTATACCGATATTGCGCTGAAA
GTAGATGGCGGTGGCCACCTGCATTGCAACTTCGTGACCACCTACCGCAGCAAAAAAACCGTGGGCAACA
TTAAAATGCCGGGTGTGCATGCGGTGGATCATCGCCTGGAACGCATTGAAGAAAGCGATAACGAAACCTA
CGTGGTGCAGCGCGAAGTGGCCGTCGCGAAATACAGCAACCTGGGTGGTGGCATGGATGAACTGTATAAA
TCTGCGTGGTCTCACCCGCAGTTCGAAAAATAAATAAGCTTCAAATAAAACGAAAGGCTCAGTCGAAAGA
CTGGGCCTTTCGTTTTATCTGTTGTTTGTCGGTGAACGCTCTCCTGAGTAGGACAAATCCGCCGGGAGCG
GATTTGAACGTTGCGAAGCAACGGCCCGGAGGGTGGCGGGCAGGACGCCCGCCATAAACTGCCAGGCATC
AAATTAAGCAGAAGGCCATCCTGACGGATGGCCTTTTTGCGTTTCTACAAACTCTTTCGGTCCGTTGTTT
ATTTTTCTAAATACATTCAAATATGTATCCGCTCATGAGACAATAACCCTGATAAATGCTTCAATAATAT
TGAAAAAGGAAGAGTATGAGTATTCAACATTTCCGTGTCGCCCTTATTCCCTTTTTTGCGGCATTTTGCC
TTCCTGTTTTTGCTCACCCAGAAACGCTGGTGAAAGTAAAAGATGCTGAAGATCAGTTGGGTGCACGAGT
GGGTTACATCGAACTGGATCTCAACAGCGGTAAGATCCTTGAGAGTTTTCGCCCCGAAGAACGTTTCCCA
ATGATGAGCACTTTTAAAGTTCTGCTATGTGGCGCGGTATTATCCCGTGTTGACGCCGGGCAAGAGCAAC
TCGGTCGCCGCATACACTATTCTCAGAATGACTTGGTTGAGTACTCACCAGTCACAGAAAAGCATCTTAC
GGATGGCATGACAGTAAGAGAATTATGCAGTGCTGCCATAACCATGAGTGATAACACTGCGGCCAACTTA
CTTCTGACAACGATCGGAGGACCGAAGGAGCTAACCGCTTTTTTGCACAACATGGGGGATCATGTAACTC
GCCTTGATCGTTGGGAACCGGAGCTGAATGAAGCCATACCAAACGACGAGCGTGACACCACGATGCCTGT
AGCAATGGCAACAACGTTGCGCAAACTATTAACTGGCGAACTACTTACTCTAGCTTCCCGGCAACAATTA
ATAGACTGGATGGAGGCGGATAAAGTTGCAGGACCACTTCTGCGCTCGGCCCTTCCGGCTGGCTGGTTTA
TTGCTGATAAATCTGGAGCCGGTGAGCGTGGGTCTCGCGGTATCATTGCAGCACTGGGGCCAGATGGTAA
GCCCTCCCGTATCGTAGTTATCTACACGACGGGGAGTCAGGCAACTATGGATGAACGAAATAGACAGATC
GCTGAGATAGGTGCCTCACTGATTAAGCATTGGTAACTGTCAGACCAAGTTTACTCATATATACTTTAGA
TTGATTTCCTTAGGACTGAGCGTCAACCCCGTAGAAAAGATCAAAGGATCTTCTTGAGATCCTTTTTTTC
TGCGCGTAATCTGCTGCTTGCAAACAAAAAAACCACCGCTACCAGCGGTGGTTTGTTTGCCGGATCAAGA
GCTACCAACTCTTTTTCCGAAGGTAACTGGCTTCAGCAGAGCGCAGATACCAAATACTGTCCTTCTAGTG
TAGCCGTAGTTAGGCCACCACTTCAAGAACTCTGTAGCACCGCCTACATACCTCGCTCTGCTAATCCTGT
TACCAGTGGGTGCTGCCAGTGGCGATAAGTCGTGTCTTACCGGGTTGGACTCAAGACGATAGTTACCGGA
TAAGGCGCAGCGGTCGGGCTGAACGGGGGGTTCGTGCACACAGCCCAGCTTGGAGCGAACGACCTACACC
GAACTGAGATACCTACAGCGTGAGCTATGAGAAAGCGCCACGCTTCCCGAAGGGAGAAAGGCGGACAGGT
ATCCGGTAAGCGGCAGGGTCGGAACAGGAGAGCGCACGAGGGAGCTTCCAGGGGGAAACGCCTGGTATCT
TTATAGTCCTGTCGGGTTTCGCCACCTCTGACTTGAGCGTCGATTTTTGTGATGCTCGTCAGGGGGGCGG
AGCCTATGGAAAAACGCCAGCAACGCGGCCTTTTTACGGTTCCTGGCCTTTTGCTGGCCTTTTGCTCACA
TGTTCTTTCCTGCGTTATCCCCTGATTCTGTGGATAACCGTATTACCGCCTTTGAGTGAGCTGATACCGC
TCGCCGCAGCCGAACGACCGAGCGCAGCGAGTCAGTGAGCGAGGAAGCGGAAGAGCGCCTGATGCGGTAT
TTTCTCCTTACGCATCTGTGCGGTATTTCACACCGCATATAAGGTGCACTGTGACTGGGTCATGGCTGCG
CCCCGACACCCGCCAACACCCGCTGACGCGCCCTGACGGGCTTGTCTGCTCCCGGCATCCGCTTACAGAC
AAGCTGTGACCGTCTCCGGGAGCTGCATGTGTCAGAGGTTTTCACCGTCATCACCGAAACGCGCGAGGCA
GCTGCGGTAAAGCTCATCAGCGTGGTCGTGCAGCGATTCACAGATGTCTGCCTGTTCATCCGCGTCCAGC
TCGTTGAGTTTCTCCAGAAGCGTTAATGTCTGGCTTCTGATAAAGCGGGCCATGTTAAGGGCGGTTTTTT
CCTGTTTGGTCACTGATGCCTCCGTGTAAGCTCAGGCCAGGACCCAACGCTGCCCGAAATTC
Features (pLannotate 1.2.2; 17 found; start..end, strand, type, name):
      2..79      +  promoter       lacIq promoter: lacI (mutant); In the lacIq allele, a single base change in the promoter boosts expression of the lacI gene about 10-fold.
     80..1162    +  CDS            lacI: lac repressor; lacI; The lac repressor binds to the lac operator to inhibit transcription in E. coli. This inhibition can be relieved by adding lactose or isopropyl-β-D-thiogalactopyranoside (IPTG).
   1175..1196    +  protein_bind   CAP binding site: CAP binding activates transcription in the presence of cAMP. E. coli catabolite activator protein
   1215..1232    +  promoter       tet promoter (fragment): E. coli promoter for tetracycline efflux protein gene
   1405..1433    +  promoter       tac promoter: strong E. coli promoter; hybrid between the trp and lac UV5 promoters
   1441..1457    +  protein_bind   lac operator: The lac repressor binds to the lac operator to inhibit transcription in E. coli. This inhibition can be relieved by adding lactose or isopropyl-β-D-thiogalactopyranoside (IPTG). lac repressor encoded by lacI
   1553..2645    +  CDS            MBP (fragment): maltose binding protein from E. coli; malE (mutated); This version of the gene does not encode a signal sequence, so MBP will remain in the cytosol.
   2790..3500    +  CDS            mRuby3: mRuby3 is a basic (constitutively fluorescent) red fluorescent protein published in 2016, derived from Entacmaea quadricolor. It has low acid sensitivity.
   3513..3529    +  CDS            Strep-Tag II (fragment): peptide that binds Strep-Tactin®, an engineered form of streptavidin
   3542..3628    +  terminator     rrnB T1 terminator: Escherichia coli rrnB; transcription terminator T1 from the E. coli rrnB gene
   3720..3747    +  terminator     rrnB T2 terminator: transcription terminator T2 from the E. coli rrnB gene
   3794..3865    +  promoter       AmpR promoter: bla
   3866..4726    +  CDS            AmpR: β-lactamase; bla; confers resistance to ampicillin, carbenicillin, and related antibiotics
   4814..5402    +  rep_origin     ori: high-copy-number ColE1/pMB1/pBR322/pUC origin of replication
   5588..5640    -  misc_feature   bom (fragment): basis of mobility region from pBR322
   5651..5670    -  misc_feature   bom (fragment): basis of mobility region from pBR322
   5772..5963    -  CDS            rop: Rop protein, which maintains plasmids at low copy number; rop
