[The description below was written by a language model from this plasmid's Addgene catalogue record and pLannotate feature annotations shown in this document.]
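Description:
pMal-mRuby3 is an empty bacterial expression backbone of about 6 kb, derived from the commercial pMal-C6t vector and designed for producing recombinant proteins in E. coli as double-tagged fusions. It is propagated through a ColE1/pMB1-type origin and selected with ampicillin via the β-lactamase gene (AmpR) under its own promoter. The catalogue lists it as high copy, although the annotated sequence also contains a rop gene and fragments of the pBR322 bom region, elements typical of pBR322-derived backbones that usually moderate copy number.

Expression is driven by the strong hybrid tac promoter followed by a lac operator, and the plasmid carries its own lacI gene under the up-mutated lacIq promoter, so transcription is repressed until induced with IPTG. The reading frame begins with a 6xHis tag and a maltose-binding protein lacking its signal sequence, which keeps the fusion in the cytosol and commonly aids solubility and affinity purification. According to the catalogue description, this N-terminal module can be removed with TEV protease. Downstream sits the red fluorescent protein mRuby3 followed by Strep-Tag II, described as removable by HRV 3C protease. The His tag and the two protease sites are not individually annotated in the feature table. The rrnB T1 and T2 terminators close the transcription unit.

No insert is present. A gene of interest would be placed between MBP and mRuby3 to yield a protein that can be purified through tags at either end and tracked by red fluorescence, with both flanking modules cleavable. The depositor notes that colonies may appear red, consistent with mRuby3 expression.
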