Addgene plasmid #209348: pMal-mRuby3
Purpose: (Empty Backbone) Protein expression vector with a TEV cleavable N-terminal 6xHis-MBP and a HRV 3C cleavable C-terminal mRuby3-StepTagII
Depositing lab: Lucia Strader. Depositing organization: Duke University.
Backbone
  Vector backbone: pMal-C6t
  Backbone manufacturer: NEB
  Vector type: Bacterial Expression
Growth in bacteria
  Bacterial resistance: Ampicillin, 100 μg/mL
  Growth temperature: 37°C
  Growth strain: DH5alpha
  Copy number: High Copy
Gene/Insert
  Gene/Insert name: None
Terms and licenses: Academic/Nonprofit Terms; Industry Terms: Not Available to Industry
Depositor comments: Positive colonies may appear red after transformation
How to cite: pMal-mRuby3 was a gift from Lucia Strader (Addgene plasmid # 209348 ; http://n2t.net/addgene:209348 ; RRID:Addgene_209348)
